>Addgene plasmid #128407 | pCI108-SiT-Cas12a-[Cond] | addgene full sequence | sequence record 366899 | Addgene NGS Result
GGCTCCGGTGCCCGTCAGTGGGCAGAGCGCACATCGCCCACAGTCCCCGAGAAGTTGGGGGGAGGGGTCG
GCAATTGAACCGGTGCCTAGAGAAGGTGGCGCGGGGTAAACTGGGAAAGTGATGTCGTGTACTGGCTCCG
CCTTTTTCCCGAGGGTGGGGGAGAACCGTATATAAGTGCAGTAGTCGCCGTGAACGTTCTTTTTCGCAAC
GGGTTTGCCGCCAGAACACAGGTAAGTGCCGTGTGTGGTTCCCGCGGGCCTGGCCTCTTTACGGGTTATG
GCCCTTGCGTGCCTTGAATTACTTCCACCTGGCTGCAGTACGTGATTCTTGATCCCGAGCTTCGGGTTGG
AAGTGGGTGGGAGAGTTCGAGGCCTTGCGCTTAAGGAGCCCCTTCGCCTCGTGCTTGAGTTGAGGCCTGG
CCTGGGCGCTGGGGCCGCCGCGTGCGAATCTGGTGGCACCTTCGCGCCTGTCTCGCTGCTTTCGATAAGT
CTCTAGCCATTTAAAATTTTTGATGACCTGCTGCGACGCTTTTTTTCTGGCAAGATAGTCTTGTAAATGC
GGGCCAAGATCTGCACACTGGTATTTCGGTTTTTGGGGCCGCGGGCGGCGACGGGGCCCGTGCGTCCCAG
CGCACATGTTCGGCGAGGCGGGGCCTGCGAGCGCGGCCACCGAGAATCGGACGGGGGTAGTCTCAAGCTG
GCCGGCCTGCTCTGGTGCCTGGCCTCGCGCCGCCGTGTATCGCCCCGCCCTGGGCGGCAAGGCTGGCCCG
GTCGGCACCAGTTGCGTGAGCGGAAAGATGGCCGCTTCCCGGCCCTGCTGCAGGGAGCTCAAAATGGAGG
ACGCGGCGCTCGGGAGAGCGGGCGGGTGAGTCACCCACACAAAGGAAAAGGGCCTTTCCGTCCTCAGCCG
TCGCTTCATGTGACTCCACGGAGTACCGGGCGCCGTCCAGGCACCTCGATTAGTTCTCGAGCTTTTGGAG
TACGTCGTCTTTAGGTTGGGGGGAGGGGTTTTATGCGATGGAGTTTCCCCACACTGAGTGGGTGGAGACT
GAAGTTAGGCCAGCTTGGCACTTGATGTAATTCTCCTTGGAATTTGCCCTTTTTGAGTTTGGATCTTGGT
TCATTCTCAAGCCTCAGACAGTGGTTCAAAGTTTTTTTCTTCCATTTCAGGTGTCGTGAGCTAGCCGTCG
ACATTTAAATCATTTAAATATAACTTCGTATAATGTATGCTATACGAAGTTATTCGCGATGAATAAATGA
AAGCTTGCAGATCTGCGACTCTAGAGGATCTGCGACTCTAGAGGATCATAATCAGCCATACCACATTTGT
AGAGGTTTTACTTGCTTTAAAAAACCTCCCACACCTCCCCCTGAACCTGAAACATAAAATGAATGCAATT
GTTGTTGTTAACTTGTTTATTGCAGCTTATAATGGTTACAAATAAAGCAATAGCATCACAAATTTCACAA
ATAAAGTATTTTTTTCACTGCATTCTAGTTGTGGTTTGTCCAAACTCATCAATGTATCTTATCATGTCTG
GATCTGCGACTCTAGAGGATCATAATCAGCCATACCACATTTGTAGAGGTTTTACTTGCTTTAAAAAACC
TCCCACACCTCCCCCTGAACCTGAAACATAAAATGAATGCAATTGTTGTTGTTAACTTGTTTATTGCAGC
TTATAATGGTTACAAATAAAGCAATAGCATCACAAATTTCACAAATAAAGCATTTTTTTCACTGCATTCT
AGTTGTGGTTTGTCCAAACTCATCAATGTATCTTATCATGTCTGGATCTGCGACTCTAGAGGATCATAAT
CAGCCATACCACATTTGTAGAGGTTTTACTTGCTTTAAAAAACCTCCCACACCTCCCCCTGAACCTGAAA
CATAAAATGAATGCAATTGTTGTTGTTAACTTGTTTATTGCAGCTTATAATGGTTACAAATAAAGCAATA
GCATCACAAATTTCACAAATAAAGCATTTTTTTCACTGCATTCTAGTTGTGGTTTGTCCAAACTCATCAA
TGTATCTTATCATGTCTGGATCCCCATCAAGCTGATCCGGAACCCTTAATATAACTTCGTATAATGTATG
CTATACGAAGTTATTAGGTCCCTCGACCTGCAGCGGTACCGCCACCATGACACAGTTCGAGGGCTTTACC
AACCTGTATCAGGTGAGCAAGACACTGCGGTTTGAGCTGATCCCACAGGGCAAGACCCTGAAGCACATCC
AGGAGCAGGGCTTCATCGAGGAGGACAAGGCCCGCAATGATCACTACAAGGAGCTGAAGCCCATCATCGA
TCGGATCTACAAGACCTATGCCGACCAGTGCCTGCAGCTGGTGCAGCTGGATTGGGAGAACCTGAGCGCC
GCCATCGACTCCTATAGAAAGGAGAAAACCGAGGAGACAAGGAACGCCCTGATCGAGGAGCAGGCCACAT
ATCGCAATGCCATCCACGACTACTTCATCGGCCGGACAGACAACCTGACCGATGCCATCAATAAGAGACA
CGCCGAGATCTACAAGGGCCTGTTCAAGGCCGAGCTGTTTAATGGCAAGGTGCTGAAGCAGCTGGGCACC
GTGACCACAACCGAGCACGAGAACGCCCTGCTGCGGAGCTTCGACAAGTTTACAACCTACTTCTCCGGCT
TTTATGAGAACAGGAAGAACGTGTTCAGCGCCGAGGATATCAGCACAGCCATCCCACACCGCATCGTGCA
GGACAACTTCCCCAAGTTTAAGGAGAATTGTCACATCTTCACACGCCTGATCACCGCCGTGCCCAGCCTG
CGGGAGCACTTTGAGAACGTGAAGAAGGCCATCGGCATCTTCGTGAGCACCTCCATCGAGGAGGTGTTTT
CCTTCCCTTTTTATAACCAGCTGCTGACACAGACCCAGATCGACCTGTATAACCAGCTGCTGGGAGGAAT
CTCTCGGGAGGCAGGCACCGAGAAGATCAAGGGCCTGAACGAGGTGCTGAATCTGGCCATCCAGAAGAAT
GATGAGACAGCCCACATCATCGCCTCCCTGCCACACAGATTCATCCCCCTGTTTAAGCAGATCCTGTCCG
ATAGGAACACCCTGTCTTTCATCCTGGAGGAGTTTAAGAGCGACGAGGAAGTGATCCAGTCCTTCTGCAA
GTACAAGACACTGCTGAGAAACGAGAACGTGCTGGAGACAGCCGAGGCCCTGTTTAACGAGCTGAACAGC
ATCGACCTGACACACATCTTCATCAGCCACAAGAAGCTGGAGACAATCAGCAGCGCCCTGTGCGACCACT
GGGATACACTGAGGAATGCCCTGTATGAGCGGAGAATCTCCGAGCTGACAGGCAAGATCACCAAGTCTGC
CAAGGAGAAGGTGCAGCGCAGCCTGAAGCACGAGGATATCAACCTGCAGGAGATCATCTCTGCCGCAGGC
AAGGAGCTGAGCGAGGCCTTCAAGCAGAAAACCAGCGAGATCCTGTCCCACGCACACGCCGCCCTGGATC
AGCCACTGCCTACAACCCTGAAGAAGCAGGAGGAGAAGGAGATCCTGAAGTCTCAGCTGGACAGCCTGCT
GGGCCTGTACCACCTGCTGGACTGGTTTGCCGTGGATGAGTCCAACGAGGTGGACCCCGAGTTCTCTGCC
CGGCTGACCGGCATCAAGCTGGAGATGGAGCCTTCTCTGAGCTTCTACAACAAGGCCAGAAATTATGCCA
CCAAGAAGCCCTACTCCGTGGAGAAGTTCAAGCTGAACTTTCAGATGCCTACACTGGCCTCTGGCTGGGA
CGTGAATAAGGAGAAGAACAATGGCGCCATCCTGTTTGTGAAGAACGGCCTGTACTATCTGGGCATCATG
CCAAAGCAGAAGGGCAGGTATAAGGCCCTGAGCTTCGAGCCCACAGAGAAAACCAGCGAGGGCTTTGATA
AGATGTACTATGACTACTTCCCTGATGCCGCCAAGATGATCCCAAAGTGCAGCACCCAGCTGAAGGCCGT
GACAGCCCACTTTCAGACCCACACAACCCCCATCCTGCTGTCCAACAATTTCATCGAGCCTCTGGAGATC
ACAAAGGAGATCTACGACCTGAACAATCCTGAGAAGGAGCCAAAGAAGTTTCAGACAGCCTACGCCAAGA
AAACCGGCGACCAGAAGGGCTACAGAGAGGCCCTGTGCAAGTGGATCGACTTCACAAGGGATTTTCTGTC
CAAGTATACCAAGACAACCTCTATCGATCTGTCTAGCCTGCGGCCATCCTCTCAGTATAAGGACCTGGGC
GAGTACTATGCCGAGCTGAATCCCCTGCTGTACCACATCAGCTTCCAGAGAATCGCCGAGAAGGAGATCA
TGGATGCCGTGGAGACAGGCAAGCTGTACCTGTTCCAGATCTATAACAAGGACTTTGCCAAGGGCCACCA
CGGCAAGCCTAATCTGCACACACTGTATTGGACCGGCCTGTTTTCTCCAGAGAACCTGGCCAAGACAAGC
ATCAAGCTGAATGGCCAGGCCGAGCTGTTCTACCGCCCTAAGTCCAGGATGAAGAGGATGGCACACCGGC
TGGGAGAGAAGATGCTGAACAAGAAGCTGAAGGATCAGAAAACCCCAATCCCCGACACCCTGTACCAGGA
GCTGTACGACTATGTGAATCACAGACTGTCCCACGACCTGTCTGATGAGGCCAGGGCCCTGCTGCCCAAC
GTGATCACCAAGGAGGTGTCTCACGAGATCATCAAGGATAGGCGCTTTACCAGCGACAAGTTCTTTTTCC
ACGTGCCTATCACACTGAACTATCAGGCCGCCAATTCCCCATCTAAGTTCAACCAGAGGGTGAATGCCTA
CCTGAAGGAGCACCCCGAGACACCTATCATCGGCATCGATCGGGGCGAGAGAAACCTGATCTATATCACA
GTGATCGACTCCACCGGCAAGATCCTGGAGCAGCGGAGCCTGAACACCATCCAGCAGTTTGATTACCAGA
AGAAGCTGGACAACAGGGAGAAGGAGAGGGTGGCAGCAAGGCAGGCCTGGTCTGTGGTGGGCACAATCAA
GGATCTGAAGCAGGGCTATCTGAGCCAGGTCATCCACGAGATCGTGGACCTGATGATCCACTACCAGGCC
GTGGTGGTGCTGGAGAACCTGAATTTCGGCTTTAAGAGCAAGAGGACCGGCATCGCCGAGAAGGCCGTGT
ACCAGCAGTTCGAGAAGATGCTGATCGATAAGCTGAATTGCCTGGTGCTGAAGGACTATCCAGCAGAGAA
AGTGGGAGGCGTGCTGAACCCATACCAGCTGACAGACCAGTTCACCTCCTTTGCCAAGATGGGCACCCAG
TCTGGCTTCCTGTTTTACGTGCCTGCCCCATATACATCTAAGATCGATCCCCTGACCGGCTTCGTGGACC
CCTTCGTGTGGAAAACCATCAAGAATCACGAGAGCCGCAAGCACTTCCTGGAGGGCTTCGACTTTCTGCA
CTACGACGTGAAAACCGGCGACTTCATCCTGCACTTTAAGATGAACAGAAATCTGTCCTTCCAGAGGGGC
CTGCCCGGCTTTATGCCTGCATGGGATATCGTGTTCGAGAAGAACGAGACACAGTTTGACGCCAAGGGCA
CCCCTTTCATCGCCGGCAAGAGAATCGTGCCAGTGATCGAGAATCACAGATTCACCGGCAGATACCGGGA
CCTGTATCCTGCCAACGAGCTGATCGCCCTGCTGGAGGAGAAGGGCATCGTGTTCAGGGATGGCTCCAAC
ATCCTGCCAAAGCTGCTGGAGAATGACGATTCTCACGCCATCGACACCATGGTGGCCCTGATCCGCAGCG
TGCTGCAGATGCGGAACTCCAATGCCGCCACAGGCGAGGACTATATCAACAGCCCCGTGCGCGATCTGAA
TGGCGTGTGCTTCGACTCCCGGTTTCAGAACCCAGAGTGGCCCATGGACGCCGATGCCAATGGCGCCTAC
CACATCGCCCTGAAGGGCCAGCTGCTGCTGAATCACCTGAAGGAGAGCAAGGATCTGAAGCTGCAGAACG
GCATCTCCAATCAGGACTGGCTGGCCTACATCCAGGAGCTGCGCAACAAAAGGCCGGCGGCCACGAAAAA
GGCCGGCCAGGCAAAAAAGAAAAAGGGATCCTACCCATACGATGTTCCAGATTACGCTTATCCCTACGAC
GTGCCTGATTATGCATACCCATATGATGTCCCCGACTATGCCTAAGAATTCGATTCGTCAGTAGGGTTGT
AAAGGTTTTTCTTTTCCTGAGAAAACAACCTTTTGTTTTCTCAGGTTTTGCTTTTTGGCCTTTCCCTAGC
TTTAAAAAAAAAAAAGCAAAACTCACCGAGGCAGTTCCATAGGATGGCAAGATCCTGGTATTGGTCTGCG
AAATTTCTACTCTTGTAGATGGAGACGCAAATTCTAATCCAGCTTCAACAGCTATTTCACAAGCTTTCAT
GATTTCTCGTCTCTAATTTCTACTCTTGTAGATTCTAGAGGGCCCGTTTAAACCCGCTGATCAGCCTCGA
CTGTGCCTTCTAGTTGCCAGCCATCTGTTGTTTGCCCCTCCCCCGTGCCTTCCTTGACCCTGGAAGGTGC
CACTCCCACTGTCCTTTCCTAATAAAATGAGGAAATTGCATCGCATTGTCTGAGTAGGTGTCATTCTATT
CTGGGGGGTGGGGTGGGGCAGGACAGCAAGGGGGAGGATTGGGAAGACAATAGCAGGCATGCTGGGGATG
CGGTGGGCTCTATGGCTTCTGAGGCGGAAAGAACCAGCTGGGGCTCTAGGGGGTATCCCC
[124 nt withheld, positions 6781-6904]
C
[91 nt withheld, positions 6906-6996]
A
[49 nt withheld, positions 6998-7046]
CCTTTGACGTTGGAGTCCACGTTCTTT
[37 nt withheld, positions 7074-7110]
ACCCTATCTCGGTCTATTCTTTTGATTTATAAGGGATTTTGCCGATTTCGGCCTATTGGTTAAAAAATGA
GCTGATTTAACAAAAATTTAACGCGAATTAATTCTGTGGAATGTGTGTCAGTTAGGGTGTGGAAAGTCCC
CAGGCTCCCCAGCAGGCAGAAGTATGCAAAGCATGCATCTCAATTAGTCAGCAACCAGGTGTGGAAAGTC
CCCAGGCTCCCCAGCAGGCAGAAGTATGCAAAGCATGCATCTCAATTAGTCAGCAACCATAGTCCCGCCC
CTAACTCCGCCCATCCCGCCCCTAACTCCGCCCAGTTCCGCCCATTCTCCGCCCCATGGCTGACTAATTT
TTTTTATTTATGCAGAGGCCGAGGCCGCCTCTGCCTCTGAGCTATTCCAGAAGTAGTGAGGAGGCTTTTT
TGGAGGCCTAGGCTTTTGCAAAAAGCTCCCGGGAGCTTGTATATCCATTTTCGGATCTGATCAAGAGACA
GGATGAGGATCGTTTCGCATGATTGAACAAGATGGATTGCACGCAGGTTCTCCGGCCGCTTGGGTGGAGA
GGCTATTCGGCTATGACTGGGCACAACAGACAATCGGCTGCTCTGATGCCGCCGTGTTCCGGCTGTCAGC
GCAGGGGCGCCCGGTTCTTTTTGTCAAGACCGACCTGTCCGGTGCCCTGAATGAACTGCAGGACGAGGCA
GCGCGGCTATCGTGGCTGGCCACGACGGGCGTTCCTTGCGCAGCTGTGCTCGACGTTGTCACTGAAGCGG
GAAGGGACTGGCTGCTATTGGGCGAAGTGCCGGGGCAGGATCTCCTGTCATCTCACCTTGCTCCTGCCGA
GAAAGTATCCATCATGGCTGATGCAATGCGGCGGCTGCATACGCTTGATCCGGCTACCTGCCCATTCGAC
CACCAAGCGAAACATCGCATCGAGCGAGCACGTACTCGGATGGAAGCCGGTCTTGTCGATCAGGATGATC
TGGACGAAGAGCATCAGGGGCTCGCGCCAGCCGAACTGTTCGCCAGGCTCAAGGCGCGCATGCCCGACGG
CGAGGATCTCGTCGTGACCCATGGCGATGCCTGCTTGCCGAATATCATGGTGGAAAATGGCCGCTTTTCT
GGATTCATCGACTGTGGCCGGCTGGGTGTGGCGGACCGCTATCAGGACATAGCGTTGGCTACCCGTGATA
TTGCTGAAGAGCTTGGCGGCGAATGGGCTGACCGCTTCCTCGTGCTTTACGGTATCGCCGCTCCCGATTC
GCAGCGCATCGCCTTCTATCGCCTTCTTGACGAGTTCTTCTGAGCGGGACTCTGGGGTTCGAAATGACCG
ACCAAGCGACGCCCAACCTGCCATCACGAGATTTCGATTCCACCGCCGCCTTCTATGAAAGGTTGGGCTT
CGGAATCGTTTTCCGGGACGCCGGCTGGATGATCCTCCAGCGCGGGGATCTCATGCTGGAGTTCTTCGCC
CACCCCAACTTGTTTATTGCAGCTTATAATGGTTACAAATAAAGCAATAGCATCACAAATTTCACAAATA
AAGCATTTTTTTCACTGCATTCTAGTTGTGGTTTGTCCAAACTCATCAATGTATCTTATCATGTCTGTAT
ACCGTCGACCTCTAGCTAGAGCTTGGCGTAATCATGGTCATAGCTGTTTCCTGTGTGAAATTGTTATCCG
CTCACAATTCCACACAACATACGAGCCGGAAGCATAAAGTGTAAAGCCTGGGGTGCCTAATGAGTGAGCT
AACTCACATTAATTGCGTTGCGCTCACTGCCCGCTTTCCAGTCGGGAAACCTGTCGTGCCAGCTGCATTA
ATGAATCGGCCAACGCGCGGGGAGAGGCGGTTTGCGTATTGGGCGCTCTTCCGCTTCCTCGCTCACTGAC
TCGCTGCGCTCGGTCGTTCGGCTGCGGCGAGCGGTATCAGCTCACTCAAAGGCGGTAATACGGTTATCCA
CAGAATCAGGGGATAACGCAGGAAAGAACATGTGAGCAAAAGGCCAGCAAAAGGCCAGGAACCGTAAAAA
GGCCGCGTTGCTGGCGTTTTTCCATAGGCTCCGCCCCCCTGACGAGCATCACAAAAATCGACGCTCAAGT
CAGAGGTGGCGAAACCCGACAGGACTATAAAGATACCAGGCGTTTCCCCCTGGAAGCTCCCTCGTGCGCT
CTCCTGTTCCGACCCTGCCGCTTACCGGATACCTGTCCGCCTTTCTCCCTTCGGGAAGCGTGGCGCTTTC
TCATAGCTCACGCTGTAGGTATCTCAGTTCGGTGTAGGTCGTTCGCTCCAAGCTGGGCTGTGTGCACGAA
CCCCCCGTTCAGCCCGACCGCTGCGCCTTATCCGGTAACTATCGTCTTGAGTCCAACCCGGTAAGACACG
ACTTATCGCCACTGGCAGCAGCCACTGGTAACAGGATTAGCAGAGCGAGGTATGTAGGCGGTGCTACAGA
GTTCTTGAAGTGGTGGCCTAACTACGGCTACACTAGAAGAACAGTATTTGGTATCTGCGCTCTGCTGAAG
CCAGTTACCTTCGGAAAAAGAGTTGGTAGCTCTTGATCCGGCAAACAAACCACCGCTGGTAGCGGTGGTT
TTTTTGTTTGCAAGCAGCAGATTACGCGCAGAAAAAAAGGATCTCAAGAAGATCCTTTGATCTTTTCTAC
GGGGTCTGACGCTCAGTGGAACGAAAACTCACGTTAAGGGATTTTGGTCATGAGATTATCAAAAAGGATC
TTCACCTAGATCCTTTTAAATTAAAAATGAAGTTTTAAATCAATCTAAAGTATATATGAGTAAACTTGGT
CTGACAGTTACCAATGCTTAATCAGTGAGGCACCTATCTCAGCGATCTGTCTATTTCGTTCATCCATAGT
TGCCTGACTCCCCGTCGTGTAGATAACTACGATACGGGAGGGCTTACCATCTGGCCCCAGTGCTGCAATG
ATACCGCGAGACCCACGCTCACCGGCTCCAGATTTATCAGCAATAAACCAGCCAGCCGGAAGGGCCGAGC
GCAGAAGTGGTCCTGCAACTTTATCCGCCTCCATCCAGTCTATTAATTGTTGCCGGGAAGCTAGAGTAAG
TAGTTCGCCAGTTAATAGTTTGCGCAACGTTGTTGCCATTGCTACAGGCATCGTGGTGTCACGCTCGTCG
TTTGGTATGGCTTCATTCAGCTCCGGTTCCCAACGATCAAGGCGAGTTACATGATCCCCCATGTTGTGCA
AAAAAGCGGTTAGCTCCTTCGGTCCTCCGATCGTTGTCAGAAGTAAGTTGGCCGCAGTGTTATCACTCAT
GGTTATGGCAGCACTGCATAATTCTCTTACTGTCATGCCATCCGTAAGATGCTTTTCTGTGACTGGTGAG
TACTCAACCAAGTCATTCTGAGAATAGTGTATGCGGCGACCGAGTTGCTCTTGCCCGGCGTCAATACGGG
ATAATACCGCGCCACATAGCAGAACTTTAAAAGTGCTCATCATTGGAAAACGTTCTTCGGGGCGAAAACT
CTCAAGGATCTTACCGCTGTTGAGATCCAGTTCGATGTAACCCACTCGTGCACCCAACTGATCTTCAGCA
TCTTTTACTTTCACCAGCGTTTCTGGGTGAGCAAAAACAGGAAGGCAAAATGCCGCAAAAAAGGGAATAA
GGGCGACACGGAAATGTTGAATACTCATACTCTTCCTTTTTCAATATTATTGAAGCATTTATCAGGGTTA
TTGTCTCATGAGCGGATACATATTTGAATGTATTTAGAAAAATAAACAAATAGGGGTTCCGCGCACATTT
CCCCGAAAAGTGCCACCTGACGTCGACGGATCGGGAGATCTCCCGATCCCCTATGGTGCACTCTCAGTAC
AATCTGCTCTGATGCCGCATAGTTAAGCCAGTATCTGCTCCCTGCTTGTGTGTTGGAGGTCGCTGAGTAG
TGCGCGAGCAAAATTTAAGCTACAACAAGGCAAGGCTTGACCGACTTCGCGTTGACATTGATTATTGACT
AGTCTTAATTAACGCGTTTAATTAATGCAAAGATGGATAAAGTTTTAAACAGAGAGGAATCTTTGCAGCT
AATGGACCTTCTAGGTCTTGAAAGGAGTGGGAATT
Features (pLannotate 1.2.2; 30 found; start..end, strand, type, name):
      1..1179    +  promoter       EF-1α promoter: strong constitutive promoter for human elongation factor EF-1α
   1210..1243    -  protein_bind   loxP: Cre-mediated recombination occurs in the 8-bp core sequence (GCATACAT). Cre recombinase
   1304..1387    +  CDS            large T antigen (fragment): large T antigen from SV40 (simian virus 40)
   1410..1544    +  polyA_signal   SV40 poly(A) signal: SV40 polyadenylation signal
   1558..1641    +  CDS            large T antigen (fragment): large T antigen from SV40 (simian virus 40)
   1664..1798    +  polyA_signal   SV40 poly(A) signal: SV40 polyadenylation signal
   1812..1895    +  CDS            large T antigen (fragment): large T antigen from SV40 (simian virus 40)
   1918..2052    +  polyA_signal   SV40 poly(A) signal: SV40 polyadenylation signal
   2081..2114    -  protein_bind   loxP: Cre-mediated recombination occurs in the 8-bp core sequence (GCATACAT). Cre recombinase
   2147..6067    +  CDS            AsCpf1: CRISPR-associated protein from Acidaminococcus sp. BV3L6 (Zetsche et al., 2015)
   6068..6115    +  CDS            nucleoplasmin NLS: bipartite nuclear localization signal from nucleoplasmin
   6122..6202    +  CDS            3xHA: three tandem HA epitope tags
   6318..6371    -  CDS            KanR (fragment): aminoglycoside phosphotransferase; aph(3')-Ia; confers resistance to kanamycin
   6511..6735    +  polyA_signal   bGH poly(A) signal: bovine growth hormone polyadenylation signal
   6739..6760    +  promoter       SV40 promoter (fragment): SV40 enhancer and early promoter
   6781..7209    +  rep_origin     f1 ori (sequence partly withheld): f1 bacteriophage origin of replication; arrow indicates direction of (+) strand synthesis
   7223..7552    +  promoter       SV40 promoter: SV40 enhancer and early promoter
   7619..8410    +  CDS            neo: KKA2_KLEPN - Also known as kan, nptII. Experimental evidence at protein level: Swiss-Prot protein existence level 1. Resistance to kanamycin, neomycin, paromomycin, ribostamycin, butirosin and gentamicin B. From Klebsiella pneumoniae.
   8434..8592    +  CDS            ble (fragment): BLE_KLEPN - Experimental evidence at protein level: Swiss-Prot protein existence level 1. Binding protein with a strong affinity to the bleomycin family of antibiotics. Binds to CL990; an antimitotic-antibiotic compound. From Klebsiella pneumoniae.
   8587..8708    +  polyA_signal   SV40 poly(A) signal: SV40 polyadenylation signal
   8779..8801    -  protein_bind   lac operator (fragment): The lac repressor binds to the lac operator to inhibit transcription in E. coli. This inhibition can be relieved by adding lactose or isopropyl-β-D-thiogalactopyranoside (IPTG). lac repressor encoded by lacI
   8805..8835    -  promoter       lac promoter: promoter for the E. coli lac operon
   8850..8871    -  protein_bind   CAP binding site: CAP binding activates transcription in the presence of cAMP. E. coli catabolite activator protein
   8884..8976    -  CDS            lacI (fragment): lac repressor; lacI; The lac repressor binds to the lac operator to inhibit transcription in E. coli. This inhibition can be relieved by adding lactose or isopropyl-β-D-thiogalactopyranoside (IPTG).
   9159..9747    -  rep_origin     ori: high-copy-number ColE1/pMB1/pBR322/pUC origin of replication
   9918..10778   -  CDS            AmpR: β-lactamase; bla; confers resistance to ampicillin, carbenicillin, and related antibiotics
  10779..10883   -  promoter       AmpR promoter: bla
  10942..10994   -  misc_feature   bom (fragment): basis of mobility region from pBR322
  11084..11103   +  enhancer       CMV enhancer (fragment): human cytomegalovirus immediate early enhancer
  11133..11199   +  CDS            small t antigen (fragment): SV40 (simian virus 40) small t antigen
