[The description below was written by a language model from this plasmid's Addgene catalogue record and pLannotate feature annotations shown in this document.]
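Description:
pCI108-SiT-Cas12a-[Cond] is a mammalian expression plasmid for Cre-dependent production of the Acidaminococcus Cas12a nuclease (AsCas12a, also called Cpf1) together with a CRISPR array on a single transcript. The catalogue lists the backbone as pAAV-MCS and the vector type as AAV, with a total size of about 9.3 kb. The sequenced record is about 11.2 kb, however, and its annotation shows no AAV inverted terminal repeats. Instead it carries features typical of a pcDNA-style backbone: an f1 origin and an SV40 promoter-driven neomycin resistance cassette with an SV40 poly(A) signal. The catalogue's backbone and size entries should therefore be treated with caution. In bacteria the plasmid replicates from a high-copy ColE1/pUC origin and is selected with ampicillin. The neo cassette would allow G418 selection in mammalian cells.

Expression is driven by the constitutive human EF-1α promoter. Immediately downstream lies a Lox-STOP-Lox cassette, made of two loxP sites flanking three tandem SV40 polyadenylation signals that terminate transcription before the coding region. Cre recombinase excises this stop element, allowing transcription of AsCas12a fused at its C terminus to a nucleoplasmin nuclear localization signal and a 3xHA epitope tag, followed by a bGH poly(A) signal. The insert name indicates a Triplex element, an RNA-stabilizing structure, which is not annotated in the feature table and presumably sits in the region between the tag and the bGH signal. The array position is not annotated either. In this design Cas12a processes its own crRNAs from the 3′ portion of the mRNA, while the triplex would protect the remaining coding transcript. The construct is intended for conditional, multiplexed genome engineering in Cre-expressing cells.
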