Addgene plasmid #128407: pCI108-SiT-Cas12a-[Cond]
Purpose: Conditionally express both AsCas12a and CRISPR arrays on single transcripts
Depositing lab: Randall Platt. Depositing organization: ETH Zurich (Swiss Federal Institute of Technology). Publication: Multiplexed genome engineering by Cas12a and CRISPR arrays encoded on single transcripts. Campa CC, Weisbach NR, Santinha AJ, Incarnato D, Platt RJ. Nat Methods. 2019 Aug 12. pii: 10.1038/s41592-019-0508-6. doi: 10.1038/s41592-019-0508-6. PubMed 31406383.
Backbone
  Vector backbone: pAAV-MCS
  Backbone size w/o insert (bp): 4800
  Total vector size (bp): 9300
  Modifications to backbone: Lox-STOP-Lox cassette
  Vector type: Mammalian Expression, AAV
Growth in bacteria
  Bacterial resistance: Ampicillin, 100 μg/mL
  Growth temperature: 37°C
  Growth strain: NEB Stable
  Copy number: Unknown
Gene/Insert
  Gene/Insert name: AsCas12a-Triplex (alt name: Cpf1)
  Insert size (bp): 4300
Resource information
  A portion of this plasmid was derived from a plasmid made by: Feng Zhang Lab (py108)
Terms and licenses: Academic/Nonprofit Terms; Industry Terms: Not Available to Industry
How to cite: pCI108-SiT-Cas12a-[Cond] was a gift from Randall Platt (Addgene plasmid # 128407 ; http://n2t.net/addgene:128407 ; RRID:Addgene_128407)
